Addgene plasmid #48440: pFUSB4_CAGA
Depositing lab: Stephen Ekker. Depositing organization: Mayo Foundation for Medical Education and Research. Publication: High Efficiency In Vivo Genome Engineering with a Simplified 15-RVD GoldyTALEN Design. Ma AC, Lee HB, Clark KJ, Ekker SC. PLoS One. 2013 May 29;8(5):e65259. doi: 10.1371/journal.pone.0065259. Print 2013. PubMed 23734242.
Backbone
  Vector backbone: pFUS_B4
  Vector type: Mammalian Expression, TALEN
Growth in bacteria
  Bacterial resistance: Spectinomycin, 50 μg/mL
  Growth temperature: 37°C
  Growth strain: Top10
  Copy number: Unknown
Gene/Insert
  Gene/Insert name: RVD sequence: HD NI NN NI
  Species: Synthetic
  Cloning method: Unknown
  Sequencing primers: 5′ ttgatgcctggcagttccct; 3′ cgaaccgaacaggcttatgt
Terms and licenses: Academic/Nonprofit Terms; Industry Terms: Not Available to Industry
Depositor comments: Plasmid was created using Golden Gate cloning.
How to cite: pFUSB4_CAGA was a gift from Stephen Ekker (Addgene plasmid # 48440 ; http://n2t.net/addgene:48440 ; RRID:Addgene_48440)
