[The description below was written by a language model from this plasmid's Addgene catalogue record and pLannotate feature annotations shown in this document.]
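Description:
pFUSB4_CAGA is a small (about 2.9 kb) bacterial intermediate plasmid for Golden Gate assembly of TALENs, built on the pFUS_B4 array vector. It carries a synthetic, pre-assembled block of four TAL effector repeats with the repeat-variable diresidues HD NI NN NI. By the standard RVD code these correspond to the DNA bases C, A, G and A, hence the name. The depositor notes that the plasmid was made by Golden Gate cloning. The repository classifies it under mammalian expression and TALEN, but the annotated features show no eukaryotic promoter, polyadenylation signal or nuclease domain. It is therefore best understood as a module donor rather than an expression construct in its own right.

The plasmid replicates in E. coli from a high-copy ColE1/pUC-type origin. It is selected with spectinomycin through an aadA (SmR) aminoglycoside adenylyltransferase gene, which lies downstream of a class 1 integron Pc promoter fragment and a short remnant of a gentamicin resistance gene. Other annotated elements are backbone remnants: short lacZα and lacI fragments, plus rrnB T1 and T2 terminators. The truncated lacZα is consistent with replacement of a blue/white screening cassette by the repeat array, although the record does not say so. The repeat block itself was not picked up by the automated annotation and presumably sits in the unannotated region after the lacZα fragment.

The associated work describes a simplified 15-RVD GoldyTALEN design for in vivo genome engineering. In that context, a premade four-repeat unit like this one would be combined with other repeat arrays in a final TALEN backbone, reducing the assembly steps needed to build a custom nuclease.
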