Features (pLannotate 1.2.2; 8 found; start..end, strand, type, name):
      3..39      -  CDS            lacZα (fragment): LacZα fragment of β-galactosidase; lacZ fragment
    596..619     +  promoter       Pc promoter (fragment): intI1 (promoter lies within the coding sequence); class 1 integron promoter
    795..851     +  CDS            GmR (fragment): gentamycin acetyltransferase; aacC1; confers resistance to gentamycin
    858..1649    +  CDS            SmR: aminoglycoside adenylyltransferase (Murphy, 1985); aadA; confers resistance to spectinomycin and streptomycin
   1742..2330    +  rep_origin     ori: high-copy-number ColE1/pMB1/pBR322/pUC origin of replication
   2513..2605    +  CDS            lacI (fragment): lac repressor; lacI; The lac repressor binds to the lac operator to inhibit transcription in E. coli. This inhibition can be relieved by adding lactose or isopropyl-β-D-thiogalactopyranoside (IPTG).
   2660..2687    -  terminator     rrnB T2 terminator: transcription terminator T2 from the E. coli rrnB gene
   2819..2862    +  terminator     rrnB T1 terminator: Escherichia coli rrnB; transcription terminator T1 from the E. coli rrnB gene
>Addgene plasmid #48440 | pFUSB4_CAGA | depositor full sequence | sequence record 70140 | Full Sequence
ATGTTTTCCCAGTCACGACGTTGTAAAACGACGGCCAGTCTTAAGCGTCTCATGGCCTGACCCCGGACCA
AGTGGTGGCCTATCGCCAGCCACGATGGCGGCAAGCAAGCGCTCGAAACGGTGCAGCGGCTGTTGCCGGT
GCTGTGCCAGGACCATGGCCTGACCCCGGACCAAGTGGTGGCTATCGCCAGCAACATTGGCGGCAAGCAA
GCGCTCGAAACGGTGCAGCGGCTGTTGCCGGTGCTGTGCCAGGACCATGGCCTGACCCCGGACCAAGTGG
TGGCTATCGCCAGCAACAATGGCGGCAAGCAAGCGCTCGAAACGGTGCAGCGGCTGTTGCCGGTGCTGTG
CCAGGACCATGGCCTGACCCCGGACCAAGTGGTGGCTATCGCCAGCAACATTGGCGGCAAGCAAGCGCTC
GAAACGGTGCAGCGGCTGTTGCCGGTGCTGTGCCAGGACCATGGCCTGACCCCGGACCAAGTGGTGGCTA
TCGAGACGTCTAGACCAGCCAGGACAGAAATGCCTCGACTTCGCTGCTACCCAAGGTTGCCGGGTGACGC
ACACCGTGGAAACGGATGAAGGCACGAACCCAGTGGACATAAGCCTGTTCGGTTCGTAAGCTGTAATGCA
AGTAGCGTATGCGCTCACGCAACTGGTCCAGAACCTTGACCGAACGCAGCGGTGGTAACGGCGCAGTGGC
GGTTTTCATGGCTTGTTATGACTGTTTTTTTGGGGTACAGTCTATGCCTCGGGCATCCAAGCAGCAAGCG
CGTTACGCCGTGGGTCGATGTTTGATGTTATGGAGCAGCAACGATGTTACGCAGCAGGGCAGTCGCCCTA
AAACAAAGTTAAACATTATGAGGGAAGCGGTGATCGCCGAAGTATCGACTCAACTATCAGAGGTAGTTGG
CGTCATCGAGCGCCATCTCGAACCGACGTTGCTGGCCGTACATTTGTACGGCTCCGCAGTGGATGGCGGC
CTGAAGCCACACAGTGATATTGATTTGCTGGTTACGGTGACCGTAAGGCTTGATGAAACAACGCGGCGAG
CTTTGATCAACGACCTTTTGGAAACTTCGGCTTCCCCTGGAGAGAGCGAGATTCTCCGCGCTGTAGAAGT
CACCATTGTTGTGCACGACGACATCATTCCGTGGCGTTATCCAGCTAAGCGCGAACTGCAATTTGGAGAA
TGGCAGCGCAATGACATTCTTGCAGGTATCTTCGAGCCAGCCACGATCGACATTGATCTGGCTATCTTGC
TGACAAAAGCAAGAGAACATAGCGTTGCCTTGGTAGGTCCAGCGGCGGAGGAACTCTTTGATCCGGTTCC
TGAACAGGATCTATTTGAGGCGCTAAATGAAACCTTAACGCTATGGAACTCGCCGCCCGACTGGGCTGGC
GATGAGCGAAATGTAGTGCTTACGTTGTCCCGCATTTGGTACAGCGCAGTAACCGGCAAAATCGCGCCGA
AGGATGTCGCTGCCGACTGGGCAATGGAGCGCCTGCCGGCCCAGTATCAGCCCGTCATACTTGAAGCTAG
ACAGGCTTATCTTGGACAAGAAGAAGATCGCTTGGCCTCGCGCGCAGATCAGTTGGAAGAATTTGTCCAC
TACGTGAAAGGCGAGATCACCAAGGTAGTCGGCAAATAACCCTCGAGCCACCCATGACCAAAATCCCTTA
ACGTGAGTTACGCGTCGTTCCACTGAGCGTCAGACCCCGTAGAAAAGATCAAAGGATCTTCTTGAGATCC
TTTTTTTCTGCGCGTAATCTGCTGCTTGCAAACAAAAAAACCACCGCTACCAGCGGTGGTTTGTTTGCCG
GATCAAGAGCTACCAACTCTTTTTCCGAAGGTAACTGGCTTCAGCAGAGCGCAGATACCAAATACTGTCC
TTCTAGTGTAGCCGTAGTTAGGCCACCACTTCAAGAACTCTGTAGCACCGCCTACATACCTCGCTCTGCT
AATCCTGTTACCAGTGGCTGCTGCCAGTGGCGATAAGTCGTGTCTTACCGGGTTGGACTCAAGACGATAG
TTACCGGATAAGGCGCAGCGGTCGGGCTGAACGGGGGGTTCGTGCACACAGCCCAGCTTGGAGCGAACGA
CCTACACCGAACTGAGATACCTACAGCGTGAGCATTGAGAAAGCGCCACGCTTCCCGAAGGGAGAAAGGC
GGACAGGTATCCGGTAAGCGGCAGGGTCGGAACAGGAGAGCGCACGAGGGAGCTTCCAGGGGGAAACGCC
TGGTATCTTTATAGTCCTGTCGGGTTTCGCCACCTCTGACTTGAGCGTCGATTTTTGTGATGCTCGTCAG
GGGGGCGGAGCCTATGGAAAAACGCCAGCAACGCGGCCTTTTTACGGTTCCTGGCCTTTTGCTGGCCTTT
TGCTCACATGTTCTTTCCTGCGTTATCCCCTGATTCTGTGGATAACCGTATTACCGCCTTTGAGTGAGCT
GATACCGCTCGCCGCAGCCGAACGACCGAGCGCAGCGAGTCAGTGAGCGAGGAAGCGGAAGAGCGCCCAA
TACGCAAACCGCCTCTCCCCGCGCGTTGGCCGATTCATTAATGCAGCTGGCACGACAGGTTTCCCGACTG
GAAAGCGGGCAGTGAGCGCAACGCAATTAATACGCGTACCGCTAGCCAGGAAGAGTTTGTAGAAACGCAA
AAAGGCCATCCGTCAGGATGGCCTTCTGCTTAGTTTGATGCCTGGCAGTTTATGGCGGGCGTCCTGCCCG
CCACCCTCCGGGCCGTTGCTTCACAACGTTCAAATCCGCTCCCGGCGGATTTGTCCTACTCAGGAGAGCG
TTCACCGACAAACAACAGATAAAACGAAAGGCCCAGTCTTCCGACTGAGCCTTTCGTTTTATTTGATGCC
TGGCAGTTCCCTACTCTCGCGTTAACGCTAGCATGG
