>Addgene plasmid #48440 | pFUSB4_CAGA | addgene partial sequence | sequence record 70657 | pCR8_F1 5'-ttgatgcctggcagttccct-3'
TCACGACGTTGTAAAACGACGGCCAGTCTTAAGCGTCTCATGGCCTGACCCCGGACCAAGTGGTGGCTAT
CGCCAGCCACGATGGCGGCAAGCAAGCGCTCGAAACGGTGCAGCGGCTGTTGCCGGTGCTGTGCCAGGAC
CATGGCCTGACCCCGGACCAAGTGGTGGCTATCGCCAGCAACATTGGCGGCAAGCAAGCGCTCGAAACGG
TGCAGCGGCTGTTGCCGGTGCTGTGCCAGGACCATGGCCTGACCCCGGACCAAGTGGTGGCTATCGCCAG
CAACAATGGCGGCAAGCAAGCGCTCGAAACGGTGCAGCGGCTGTTGCCGGTGCTGTGCCAGGACCATGGC
CTGACCCCGGACCAAGTGGTGGCTATCGCCAGCAACATTGGCGGCAAGCAAGCGCTCGAAACGGTGCAGC
GGCTGTTGCCGGTGCTGTGCCAGGACCATGGCCTGACCCCGGACCAAGTGGTGGCTATCGAGACGTCTAG
ACCAGCCAGGACAGAAATGCCTCGACTTCGCTGCTACCCAAGGTTGCCGGGTGACGCACACCGTGGAAAC
GGATGAAGGCACGAACCCAGTGGACATAAGCCTGTTCGGTTCGTAAGCTGTAATGCAAGTAGCGTATGCG
CTCACGCAACTGGTCCAGAACCTTGACCGAACGCAGCGGTGGTAACGGCGCAGTGGCGGTTTTCATGGCT
TGTTATGACTGTTTTTTTGGGGTACAGTCTATGCCTCGGGCATCCAAGCAGCAAGCGCGTTACGCCGTGG
GTCGATGTTTGATGTTATGGAGCAGCAACGATGTTACGCAGCAGGGCAGTCGCCCTAAAACAAAGTTAAA
CATTATGAGGGAAGCGGTGATCGCCGAAGTATCGACTCAACTATCAGA
